Addgene plasmid #50843: RANLS
Purpose: Expresses one ddFP in mammalian cells, the second plasmid for a green to red colour switch-based fluorescent caspase-3 biosensor, used together with plasmid GANES-DEVD-BNLS.
Depositing lab: Robert Campbell. Depositing organization: University of Alberta. Publication: Ratiometric biosensors based on dimerization-dependent fluorescent protein exchange. Ding Y, Li J, Enterina JR, Shen Y, Zhang I, Tewson PH, Mo GC, Zhang J, Quinn AM, Hughes TE, Maysinger D, Alford SC, Zhang Y, Campbell RE. Nat Methods. 2015 Jan 26. doi: 10.1038/nmeth.3261. PubMed 25622108.
Backbone
  Vector backbone: pcDNA3.1
  Backbone size w/o insert (bp): 5500
  Total vector size (bp): 6280
  Modifications to backbone: Multi cloning sites has been replaced by a customized sequence, which is compatible to the reading frame of vector pBAD hisB.
  Vector type: Mammalian Expression
  Selectable markers: Neomycin (select with G418)
Growth in bacteria
  Bacterial resistance: Ampicillin, 100 μg/mL
  Growth temperature: 37°C
  Growth strain: DH10B
  Copy number: High Copy
Gene/Insert
  Gene/Insert name: ddRFP A (alt name: dimerization dependent red fluorescent protein (ddRFP) copy A)
  Species: Synthetic; synthetic construct
  Insert size (bp): 787
  GenBank ID: KF976778
  Promoter: CMV
  Tag / fusion protein: triplicated NLS sequence DPKKKRKV (C terminal on insert)
  Cloning method: Restriction Enzyme; 5′ cloning site XhoI (unknown if destroyed); 3′ cloning site HindIII (unknown if destroyed)
  Sequencing primers: 5′ TAATACGACTCACTATAGGG; 3′ TAGAAGGCACAGTCGAGG
Terms and licenses: Academic/Nonprofit Terms; Industry Terms: Not Available to Industry
How to cite: RANLS was a gift from Robert Campbell (Addgene plasmid # 50843 ; http://n2t.net/addgene:50843 ; RRID:Addgene_50843)
