[The description below was written by a language model from this plasmid's Addgene catalogue record and pLannotate feature annotations shown in this document.]
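Description:
RANLS is a mammalian expression plasmid built on a pcDNA3.1 backbone whose multiple cloning site was replaced with a custom sequence compatible with the reading frame of pBAD/HisB. It is propagated in E. coli through a high-copy ColE1/pUC-type origin with ampicillin selection (AmpR under its own bla promoter). It also carries an f1 origin for single-stranded DNA production. For selection in mammalian cells, an SV40 early promoter drives a neomycin phosphotransferase gene followed by an SV40 polyadenylation signal, conferring G418 resistance. The catalogue lists a total size of about 6.3 kb, whereas the annotated depositor sequence is 6,136 nt; the record does not explain the difference.

The payload is copy A of the synthetic dimerization-dependent red fluorescent protein (ddRFP A). It is expressed from the CMV enhancer/promoter, with a T7 promoter just upstream of the coding region, and terminated by the bGH polyadenylation signal. The automated annotation labels this open reading frame as dTomato, which probably reflects sequence similarity between the two proteins rather than a different insert. Three tandem SV40 large T antigen nuclear localization signals are fused to the C terminus, directing the protein to the nucleus.

The plasmid supplies one half of a two-plasmid caspase-3 biosensor based on fluorescent protein exchange, and it is co-transfected with the companion construct GANES-DEVD-BNLS. Going by that construct's name and the stated purpose, caspase-3 cleavage at a DEVD site is expected to free an NLS-tagged B copy. This copy could then enter the nucleus and pair with ddRFP A, producing the described switch from green to red fluorescence. The record does not spell out this mechanism.
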