Features (pLannotate 1.2.2; 23 found; start..end, strand, type, name):
     28..80      -  misc_feature   bom (fragment): basis of mobility region from pBR322
    235..614     +  enhancer       CMV enhancer: human cytomegalovirus immediate early enhancer
    615..818     +  promoter       CMV promoter: human cytomegalovirus (CMV) immediate early promoter
    814..847     +  LTR            5' LTR (truncated) (fragment): truncated 5' long terminal repeat (LTR) from HIV-1
    863..881     +  promoter       T7 promoter: promoter for bacteriophage T7 RNA polymerase
    924..1616    +  CDS            dTomato: dTomato is a basic (constitutively fluorescent) orange fluorescent protein published in 2004, derived from Discosoma sp.. It is reported to be a somewhat slowly-maturing dimer with low acid sensitivity.
   1635..1655    +  CDS            SV40 NLS: nuclear localization signal of SV40 (simian virus 40) large T antigen
   1659..1679    +  CDS            SV40 NLS: nuclear localization signal of SV40 (simian virus 40) large T antigen
   1683..1703    +  CDS            SV40 NLS: nuclear localization signal of SV40 (simian virus 40) large T antigen
   1736..1960    +  polyA_signal   bGH poly(A) signal: bovine growth hormone polyadenylation signal
   1964..1985    +  promoter       SV40 promoter (fragment): SV40 enhancer and early promoter
   2006..2434    +  rep_origin     f1 ori (sequence partly withheld): f1 bacteriophage origin of replication; arrow indicates direction of (+) strand synthesis
   2448..2777    +  promoter       SV40 promoter: SV40 enhancer and early promoter
   2844..3635    +  CDS            neo: KKA2_KLEPN - Also known as kan, nptII. Experimental evidence at protein level: Swiss-Prot protein existence level 1. Resistance to kanamycin, neomycin, paromomycin, ribostamycin, butirosin and gentamicin B. From Klebsiella pneumoniae.
   3659..3817    +  CDS            ble (fragment): BLE_KLEPN - Experimental evidence at protein level: Swiss-Prot protein existence level 1. Binding protein with a strong affinity to the bleomycin family of antibiotics. Binds to CL990; an antimitotic-antibiotic compound. From Klebsiella pneumoniae.
   3812..3933    +  polyA_signal   SV40 poly(A) signal: SV40 polyadenylation signal
   4006..4022    -  protein_bind   lac operator: The lac repressor binds to the lac operator to inhibit transcription in E. coli. This inhibition can be relieved by adding lactose or isopropyl-β-D-thiogalactopyranoside (IPTG). lac repressor encoded by lacI
   4030..4060    -  promoter       lac promoter: promoter for the E. coli lac operon
   4075..4096    -  protein_bind   CAP binding site: CAP binding activates transcription in the presence of cAMP. E. coli catabolite activator protein
   4109..4201    -  CDS            lacI (fragment): lac repressor; lacI; The lac repressor binds to the lac operator to inhibit transcription in E. coli. This inhibition can be relieved by adding lactose or isopropyl-β-D-thiogalactopyranoside (IPTG).
   4384..4969    -  rep_origin     ori: high-copy-number ColE1/pMB1/pBR322/pUC origin of replication
   5140..6000    -  CDS            AmpR: β-lactamase; bla; confers resistance to ampicillin, carbenicillin, and related antibiotics
   6001..6105    -  promoter       AmpR promoter: bla
>Addgene plasmid #50843 | RANLS | depositor full sequence | sequence record 76292 | RANLS sequence 6136 bps
GACGGATCGGGAGATCTCCCGATCCCCTATGGTGCACTCTCAGTACAATCTGCTCTGATGCCGCATAGTT
AAGCCAGTATCTGCTCCCTGCTTGTGTGTTGGAGGTCGCTGAGTAGTGCGCGAGCAAAATTTAAGCTACA
ACAAGGCAAGGCTTGACCGACAATTGCATGAAGAATCTGCTTAGGGTTAGGCGTTTTGCGCTGCTTCGCG
ATGTACGGGCCAGATATACGCGTTGACATTGATTATTGACTAGTTATTAATAGTAATCAATTACGGGGTC
ATTAGTTCATAGCCCATATATGGAGTTCCGCGTTACATAACTTACGGTAAATGGCCCGCCTGGCTGACCG
CCCAACGACCCCCGCCCATTGACGTCAATAATGACGTATGTTCCCATAGTAACGCCAATAGGGACTTTCC
ATTGACGTCAATGGGTGGAGTATTTACGGTAAACTGCCCACTTGGCAGTACATCAAGTGTATCATATGCC
AAGTACGCCCCCTATTGACGTCAATGACGGTAAATGGCCCGCCTGGCATTATGCCCAGTACATGACCTTA
TGGGACTTTCCTACTTGGCAGTACATCTACGTATTAGTCATCGCTATTACCATGGTGATGCGGTTTTGGC
AGTACATCAATGGGCGTGGATAGCGGTTTGACTCACGGGGATTTCCAAGTCTCCACCCCATTGACGTCAA
TGGGAGTTTGTTTTGGCACCAAAATCAACGGGACTTTCCAAAATGTCGTAACAACTCCGCCCCATTGACG
CAAATGGGCGGTAGGCGTGTACGGTGGGAGGTCTATATAAGCAGAGCTCTCTGGCTAACTAGAGAACCCA
CTGCTTACTGGCTTATCGAAATTAATACGACTCACTATAGGGAGACCCAAGCTGGCTAGCGTGCCGCCAC
CATGGCCTCGAGAATGGTGAGCAAGAGCGAGGAGGTCATCAAAGAGTTCATGCGCTTCAAGGTGCGCTTG
GAGGGCTCCATGAACGGCCACGAGTTCGAGATCGAGGGCGAGGGCGAGGGCCGCCCCTACGAGGGCACCC
AGACCGCCAAGCTGAAGGTGACCAAGGGCGGCCCCCTGCCCTTCGCCTGGGACATCCTGTCCCCCCAGAT
CATGTACGGCTCCAAGGCGTACGTGAAGCACCCCGCCGACGTCCCCGATTACATGAAGCTGTCCTTCCCC
GAGGGCTTCAAGTGGGAGCGCGTGATGCACTTCGAGGACGGCGGTCTGGTGACCGTGACTCAGGACACCT
CCCTGCAGGACGGCACGCTGATCTACAAGGTGAAGATGCGCGGCACCAACTTCCCCCCCGACGGCCCCGT
AATGCAGAAGAAGACCTTGGGCTGGGATTATGCCACCGAGCGCCTGTACCCCGAAGACGGCGTGCTGAAG
GGCGAGCTTCTGGGGCGCCTGAAGCTGAAGGACGGCGGCCTCAACCTGGTGGAGTTCAAGACCATCTACA
TGGCCAAGAAGCCCGTGCAACTGCCCGGCTACTACTTCGTGGACACCAAGCTGGGCATCACCTCCCACAA
CGAGGACTACACCATCGTGGAACAGTACGAGCGCTCCGAGGGCCGCCACCACCTGGGCATGGACGAGCTG
TACAAGGGAACGGCGGGAAGCGATCCAAAAAAGAAGAGAAAGGTAGATCCAAAAAAGAAGAGAAAGGTAG
ATCCAAAAAAGAAGAGAAAGGTATAGAAGCTTGGTAAACCGCTGATCAGCCTCGACTGTGCCTTCTAGTT
GCCAGCCATCTGTTGTTTGCCCCTCCCCCGTGCCTTCCTTGACCCTGGAAGGTGCCACTCCCACTGTCCT
TTCCTAATAAAATGAGGAAATTGCATCGCATTGTCTGAGTAGGTGTCATTCTATTCTGGGGGGTGGGGTG
GGGCAGGACAGCAAGGGGGAGGATTGGGAAGACAATAGCAGGCATGCTGGGGATGCGGTGGGCTCTATGG
CTTCTGAGGCGGAAAGAACCAGCTGGGGCTCTAGGGGGTATCCCC
[124 nt withheld, positions 2006-2129]
C
[91 nt withheld, positions 2131-2221]
A
[49 nt withheld, positions 2223-2271]
CCTTTGACGTTGGAGTCCACGTTCTTT
[37 nt withheld, positions 2299-2335]
ACCCTATCTCGGTCTATTCTTTTGATTTATAAGGGATTTTGCCGATTTCGGCCTATTGGTTAAAAAATGA
GCTGATTTAACAAAAATTTAACGCGAATTAATTCTGTGGAATGTGTGTCAGTTAGGGTGTGGAAAGTCCC
CAGGCTCCCCAGCAGGCAGAAGTATGCAAAGCATGCATCTCAATTAGTCAGCAACCAGGTGTGGAAAGTC
CCCAGGCTCCCCAGCAGGCAGAAGTATGCAAAGCATGCATCTCAATTAGTCAGCAACCATAGTCCCGCCC
CTAACTCCGCCCATCCCGCCCCTAACTCCGCCCAGTTCCGCCCATTCTCCGCCCCATGGCTGACTAATTT
TTTTTATTTATGCAGAGGCCGAGGCCGCCTCTGCCTCTGAGCTATTCCAGAAGTAGTGAGGAGGCTTTTT
TGGAGGCCTAGGCTTTTGCAAAAAGCTCCCGGGAGCTTGTATATCCATTTTCGGATCTGATCAAGAGACA
GGATGAGGATCGTTTCGCATGATTGAACAAGATGGATTGCACGCAGGTTCTCCGGCCGCTTGGGTGGAGA
GGCTATTCGGCTATGACTGGGCACAACAGACAATCGGCTGCTCTGATGCCGCCGTGTTCCGGCTGTCAGC
GCAGGGGCGCCCGGTTCTTTTTGTCAAGACCGACCTGTCCGGTGCCCTGAATGAACTGCAGGACGAGGCA
GCGCGGCTATCGTGGCTGGCCACGACGGGCGTTCCTTGCGCAGCTGTGCTCGACGTTGTCACTGAAGCGG
GAAGGGACTGGCTGCTATTGGGCGAAGTGCCGGGGCAGGATCTCCTGTCATCTCACCTTGCTCCTGCCGA
GAAAGTATCCATCATGGCTGATGCAATGCGGCGGCTGCATACGCTTGATCCGGCTACCTGCCCATTCGAC
CACCAAGCGAAACATCGCATCGAGCGAGCACGTACTCGGATGGAAGCCGGTCTTGTCGATCAGGATGATC
TGGACGAAGAGCATCAGGGGCTCGCGCCAGCCGAACTGTTCGCCAGGCTCAAGGCGCGCATGCCCGACGG
CGAGGATCTCGTCGTGACCCATGGCGATGCCTGCTTGCCGAATATCATGGTGGAAAATGGCCGCTTTTCT
GGATTCATCGACTGTGGCCGGCTGGGTGTGGCGGACCGCTATCAGGACATAGCGTTGGCTACCCGTGATA
TTGCTGAAGAGCTTGGCGGCGAATGGGCTGACCGCTTCCTCGTGCTTTACGGTATCGCCGCTCCCGATTC
GCAGCGCATCGCCTTCTATCGCCTTCTTGACGAGTTCTTCTGAGCGGGACTCTGGGGTTCGAAATGACCG
ACCAAGCGACGCCCAACCTGCCATCACGAGATTTCGATTCCACCGCCGCCTTCTATGAAAGGTTGGGCTT
CGGAATCGTTTTCCGGGACGCCGGCTGGATGATCCTCCAGCGCGGGGATCTCATGCTGGAGTTCTTCGCC
CACCCCAACTTGTTTATTGCAGCTTATAATGGTTACAAATAAAGCAATAGCATCACAAATTTCACAAATA
AAGCATTTTTTTCACTGCATTCTAGTTGTGGTTTGTCCAAACTCATCAATGTATCTTATCATGTCTGTAT
ACCGTCGACCTCTAGCTAGAGCTTGGCGTAATCATGGTCATAGCTGTTTCCTGTGTGAAATTGTTATCCG
CTCACAATTCCACACAACATACGAGCCGGAAGCATAAAGTGTAAAGCCTGGGGTGCCTAATGAGTGAGCT
AACTCACATTAATTGCGTTGCGCTCACTGCCCGCTTTCCAGTCGGGAAACCTGTCGTGCCAGCTGCATTA
ATGAATCGGCCAACGCGCGGGGAGAGGCGGTTTGCGTATTGGGCGCTCTTCCGCTTCCTCGCTCACTGAC
TCGCTGCGCTCGGTCGTTCGGCTGCGGCGAGCGGTATCAGCTCACTCAAAGGCGGTAATACGGTTATCCA
CAGAATCAGGGGATAACGCAGGAAAGAACATGTGAGCAAAAGGCCAGCAAAAGGCCAGGAACCGTAAAAA
GGCCGCGTTGCTGGCGTTTTTCCATAGGCTCCGCCCCCCTGACGAGCATCACAAAAATCGACGCTCAAGT
CAGAGGTGGCGAAACCCGACAGGACTATAAAGATACCAGGCGTTTCCCCCTGGAAGCTCCCTCGTGCGCT
CTCCTGTTCCGACCCTGCCGCTTACCGGATACCTGTCCGCCTTTCTCCCTTCGGGAAGCGTGGCGCTTTC
TCATAGCTCACGCTGTAGGTATCTCAGTTCGGTGTAGGTCGTTCGCTCCAAGCTGGGCTGTGTGCACGAA
CCCCCCGTTCAGCCCGACCGCTGCGCCTTATCCGGTAACTATCGTCTTGAGTCCAACCCGGTAAGACACG
ACTTATCGCCACTGGCAGCAGCCACTGGTAACAGGATTAGCAGAGCGAGGTATGTAGGCGGTGCTACAGA
GTTCTTGAAGTGGTGGCCTAACTACGGCTACACTAGAAGAACAGTATTTGGTATCTGCGCTCTGCTGAAG
CCAGTTACCTTCGGAAAAAGAGTTGGTAGCTCTTGATCCGGCAAACAAACCACCGCTGGTAGCGGTTTTT
TTGTTTGCAAGCAGCAGATTACGCGCAGAAAAAAAGGATCTCAAGAAGATCCTTTGATCTTTTCTACGGG
GTCTGACGCTCAGTGGAACGAAAACTCACGTTAAGGGATTTTGGTCATGAGATTATCAAAAAGGATCTTC
ACCTAGATCCTTTTAAATTAAAAATGAAGTTTTAAATCAATCTAAAGTATATATGAGTAAACTTGGTCTG
ACAGTTACCAATGCTTAATCAGTGAGGCACCTATCTCAGCGATCTGTCTATTTCGTTCATCCATAGTTGC
CTGACTCCCCGTCGTGTAGATAACTACGATACGGGAGGGCTTACCATCTGGCCCCAGTGCTGCAATGATA
CCGCGAGACCCACGCTCACCGGCTCCAGATTTATCAGCAATAAACCAGCCAGCCGGAAGGGCCGAGCGCA
GAAGTGGTCCTGCAACTTTATCCGCCTCCATCCAGTCTATTAATTGTTGCCGGGAAGCTAGAGTAAGTAG
TTCGCCAGTTAATAGTTTGCGCAACGTTGTTGCCATTGCTACAGGCATCGTGGTGTCACGCTCGTCGTTT
GGTATGGCTTCATTCAGCTCCGGTTCCCAACGATCAAGGCGAGTTACATGATCCCCCATGTTGTGCAAAA
AAGCGGTTAGCTCCTTCGGTCCTCCGATCGTTGTCAGAAGTAAGTTGGCCGCAGTGTTATCACTCATGGT
TATGGCAGCACTGCATAATTCTCTTACTGTCATGCCATCCGTAAGATGCTTTTCTGTGACTGGTGAGTAC
TCAACCAAGTCATTCTGAGAATAGTGTATGCGGCGACCGAGTTGCTCTTGCCCGGCGTCAATACGGGATA
ATACCGCGCCACATAGCAGAACTTTAAAAGTGCTCATCATTGGAAAACGTTCTTCGGGGCGAAAACTCTC
AAGGATCTTACCGCTGTTGAGATCCAGTTCGATGTAACCCACTCGTGCACCCAACTGATCTTCAGCATCT
TTTACTTTCACCAGCGTTTCTGGGTGAGCAAAAACAGGAAGGCAAAATGCCGCAAAAAAGGGAATAAGGG
CGACACGGAAATGTTGAATACTCATACTCTTCCTTTTTCAATATTATTGAAGCATTTATCAGGGTTATTG
TCTCATGAGCGGATACATATTTGAATGTATTTAGAAAAATAAACAAATAGGGGTTCCGCGCACATTTCCC
CGAAAAGTGCCACCTGACGTC
