>Addgene plasmid #50843 | RANLS | addgene partial sequence | sequence record 101667 | CMV-F 5'-CGCAAATGGGCGGTAGGCGTG-3'
ACTAGAGAACCCACTGCTTACTGGCTTATCGAAATTAATACGACTCACTATAGGGAGACCCAAGCTGGCT
AGCGTGCCGCCACCATGGCCTCGAGAATGGTGAGCAAGAGCGAGGAGGTCATCAAAGAGTTCATGCGCTT
CAAGGTGCGCTTGGAGGGCTCCATGAACGGCCACGAGTTCGAGATCGAGGGCGAGGGCGAGGGCCGCCCC
TACGAGGGCACCCAGACCGCCAAGCTGAAGGTGACCAAGGGCGGCCCCCTGCCCTTCGCCTGGGACATCC
TGTCCCCCCAGATCATGTACGGCTCCAAGGCGTACGTGAAGCACCCCGCCGACGTCCCCGATTACATGAA
GCTGTCCTTCCCCGAGGGCTTCAAGTGGGAGCGCGTGATGCACTTCGAGGACGGCGGTCTGGTGACCGTG
ACTCAGGACACCTCCCTGCAGGACGGCACGCTGATCTACAAGGTGAAGATGCGCGGCACCAACTTCCCCC
CCGACGGCCCCGTAATGCAGAAGAAGACCTTGGGCTGGGATTATGCCACCGAGCGCCTGTACCCCGAAGA
CGGCGTGCTGAAGGGCGAGCTTCTGGGGCGCCTGAAGCTGAAGGACGGCGGCCTCAACCTGGTGGAGTTC
AAGACCATCTACATGGCCAAGAAGCCCGTGCAACTGCCCGGCTACTACTTCGTGGACACCAAGCTGGGCA
TCACCTCCCACAACGAGGACTACACCATCGTGGAACA
