>Addgene plasmid #50843 | RANLS | addgene partial sequence | sequence record 101702 | BGH-rev 5'-TAGAAGGCACAGTCGAGG-3'
CTTTCTCTTCTTTTTTGGATCTACCTTTCTCTTCTTTTTTGGATCTACCTTTCTCTTCTTTTTTGGATCG
CTTCCCGCCGTTCCCTTGTACAGCTCGTCCATGCCCAGGTGGTGGCGGCCCTCGGAGCGCTCGTACTGTT
CCACGATGGTGTAGTCCTCGTTGTGGGAGGTGATGCCCAGCTTGGTGTCCACGAAGTAGTAGCCGGGCAG
TTGCACGGGCTTCTTGGCCATGTAGATGGTCTTGAACTCCACCAGGTTGAGGCCGCCGTCCTTCAGCTTC
AGGCGCCCCAGAAGCTCGCCCTTCAGCACGCCGTCTTCGGGGTACAGGCGCTCGGTGGCATAATCCCAGC
CCAAGGTCTTCTTCTGCATTACGGGGCCGTCGGGGGGGAAGTTGGTGCCGCGCATCTTCACCTTGTAGAT
CAGCGTGCCGTCCTGCAGGGAGGTGTCCTGAGTCACGGTCACCAGACCGCCGTCCTCGAAGTGCATCACG
CGCTCCCACTTGAAGCCCTCGGGGAAGGACAGCTTCATGTAATCGGGGACGTCGGCGGGGTGCTTCACGT
ACGCCTTGGAGCCGTACATGATCTGGGGGGACAGGATGTCCCAGGCGAAGGGCAGGGGGCCGCCCTTGGT
CACCTTCAGCTTGGCGGTCTGGGTGCCCTCGTAGGGGCGGCCCTCGCCCTCGCCCTCGATCTCGAACTCG
TGGCCGTTCATGGAGCCCTCCAAGCGCACCTTGAAGCGCATGAACTCTTTGATGACCTCCTCGCTCTTGC
TCACCATTCTCGAGGCCATGGTGGCGGCACGCTAGCCAGCTTGGGTCTCCCTATAGTGAGTCGTATTAAT
TTCGATAAGCCAGTAAGCAGTGGGTTCTCTAGTTAGCCAGA
